>Addgene plasmid #230189 | AiP12152 - pAAV-AiE0389h-minBG-SYFP2-WPRE3-BGHpA (Alias: CN2152) | addgene full sequence | sequence record 470442 | Addgene NGS Result
AGTGCCACCTGACGTCTAAGAAACCATTATTATCATGACATTAACCTATAAAAATAGGCGTATCACGAGG
CCCTTTCGTCTCGCGCGTTTCGGTGATGACGGTGAAAACCTCTGACACATGCAGCTCCCGGAGACGGTCA
CAGCTTGTCTGTAAGCGGATGCCGGGAGCAGACAAGCCCGTCAGGGCGCGTCAGCGGGTGTTGGCGGGTG
TCGGGGCTGGCTTAACTATGCGGCATCAGAGCAGATTGTACTGAGAGTGCACCATAAAATTGTAAACGTT
AATATTTTGTTAAAATTCGCGTTAAATTTTTGTTAAATCAGCTCATTTTTTAACCAATAGACCGAAATCG
GCAAAATCCCTTATAAATCAAAAGAATAGCCCGAGATAGAGT
[37 nt withheld, positions 393-429]
AAAGAACGTGGACTCCAACGTCAAAGG
[141 nt withheld, positions 457-597]
G
[46 nt withheld, positions 599-644]
A
[95 nt withheld, positions 646-740]
TATGCGGTGTGAAATACCGCACAGATGCGTAAGGAGAAAATACCGCATCAGGCGCCCCTGCAGGCAGCTG
CGCGCTCGCTCGCTCACTGAGGCCGCCCGGGCAAAGCCCGGGCGTCGGGCGACCTTTGGTCGCCCGGCCT
CAGTGAGCGAGCGAGCGCGCAGAGAGGGAGTGGCCAACTCCATCACTAGGGGTTCCTGCGGCCGCTCGGT
CCGCACGTGAGATCTCATGCCTGCTATTGTCTTCCCAATCCTCCCCCTTGCTGTCCTGCCCCACCCCACC
CCCCAGAATAGAATGACACCTACTCAGACAATGCGATGCAATTTCCTCATTTTATTAGGAAAGGACAGTG
GGAGTGGCACCTTCCAGGGTCAAGGAAGGCACGGGGGAGGGGCAAACAACAGATGGCTGGCAACTAGAAG
GCACAGTCGAAGATCTCTCGAGCCACGGAATTGTCAGTGCCCAACAGCCGAGCCCCTGTCCAGCAGCGGG
CAAGGCAGGCGGCGATGAGTTCCGCCGTGGCAAGAACTAACCAGGATTTATACAAGGAGGAGAAAATGAA
AGCCATACGGGAAGCAATAGCATGATACAAAGGCATTAAAGCAGCGTATCCACATAGCGTAAAAGGAGCA
ACATAGTTAAGAATACCAGTCAATCTTTCACAAATTTTGTAATCCAGAGGTTGATTATGATATCGAATTC
GCGGCCGCGGCGCGCCGTCGACTTACTTGTACAGCTCGTCCATGCCGAGAGTGATCCCGGCGGCGGTCAC
GAACTCCAGCAGGACCATGTGATCGCGCTTCTCGTTGGGGTCTTTGCTCAGCTTGGACTGGTAGCTCAGG
TAGTGGTTGTCGGGCAGCAGCACGGGGCCGTCGCCGATGGGGGTGTTCTGCTGGTAGTGGTCGGCGAGCT
GCACGCCGCCGTCCTCGATGTTGTGGCGGATCTTGAAGTTGGCCTTGATGCCGTTCTTCTGCTTGTCGGC
GGTGATATAGACGTTGTGGCTGTTGTAGTTGTACTCCAGCTTGTGCCCCAGGATGTTGCCGTCCTCCTTG
AAGTCGATGCCCTTCAGCTCGATGCGGTTCACCAGGGTGTCGCCCTCGAACTTCACCTCGGCGCGGGTCT
TGTAGTTGCCGTCGTCCTTGAAGAAGATGGTGCGCTCCTGGACGTAGCCTTCGGGCATGGCGGACTTGAA
GAAGTCGTGCTGCTTCATGTGGTCGGGGTAGCGGGCGAAGCACTGCACGCCGTAGCCCAGGGTGGTCACG
AGGGTGGGCCAGGGCACGGGCAGCTTGCCGGTGGTGCAGATCAGCTTCAGGGTCAGCTTGCCGTAGGTGG
CATCGCCCTCGCCCTCGCCGGACACGCTGAACTTGTGGCCGTTTACGTCGCCGTCCAGCTCGACCAGGAT
GGGCACCACCCCGGTGAACAGCTCCTCGCCCTTGCTCACCATGGTGGCGACCGGTAGCGCTAGCTTCGAA
AGATCTGGATCCCAGAAGCAAATGTAAGCAATAGATGGCTCTGCCCTGACTTTTATGCCCAGCCCGAGCT
CGTCTCAGGTGCAGGGTGAGGCACGACTGTGCTGGTCGGATGTGACCTCAGGGTGCAGAGGGGCGGGTGG
GGTCATGTTCCCGTTTCACCTCTGCGGTGGACAGTAGACAGATGGGCGCACATGCAGGCCCTTGGAAATT
TGGTTGCAGCCAAGAGGGAAAGAGTCATCCTGGCTTGAGGGCCGCAGGGCTTCACTAGCAGACCTGGGGA
CTCTCCAGGGACTGGGCAGAGCCGTGTCCTCTCAGGGCCAGCCTCTGGGTCACTGCTGAACCGCAGCAGG
GAGCTGTCAAAGGCCTTTTGTCCTGGCCGGGTTGGCAATCTGGCAGCCCACTGTGCCTCCTCTGCCTTGG
GGAAGAAGAGTCCTTGACCACAGCTCTAGTCACTGCATGGGGGTAGGGGGCCCGGGAGGAAGGGCGGGGG
TGTTGGATAGCCCCCTTTTTTTTTTGACAAGTGTGAGAATTTTGTGTTACCAAGCTACAGGACAAAGGGC
CCAGGCATCTCTTCTGAGCGCCTTTCTCCCCAAAGAACAGTGTGAACTTTGCTGGCTCTGAGCCGGGCTG
TGCTGCGTCCAATTCCCAGGCTCTGCCCTGCTGCATTGAGGAGACCCTGGGAGCCAAAGGCCCAGGAAGG
GGTTTGGGGCTGGGTCCTGGCAGGGCCACCAGGGTCACCTGCTTCCATGGTGGCATGAGCCTCCCTGCTC
ATGCATGTCGCCACATGTCATGGAGCCCTGAGCCACGCGTGCGGCCGCAGGAACCCCTAGTGATGGAGTT
GGCCACTCCCTCTCTGCGCGCTCGCTCGCTCACTGAGGCCGGGCGACCAAAGGTCGCCCGACGCCCGGGC
GGCCTCAGTGAGCGAGCGAGCGCGCAGCTGCCTGCAGGACATGTGAGCAAAAGGCCAGCAAAAGGCCAGG
AACCGTAAAAAGGCCGCGTTGCTGGCGTTTTTCCATAGGCTCCGCCCCCCTGACGAGCATCACAAAAATC
GACGCTCAAGTCAGAGGTGGCGAAACCCGACAGGACTATAAAGATACCAGGCGTTTCCCCCTGGAAGCTC
CCTCGTGCGCTCTCCTGTTCCGACCCTGCCGCTTACCGGATACCTGTCCGCCTTTCTCCCTTCGGGAAGC
GTGGCGCTTTCTCATAGCTCACGCTGTAGGTATCTCAGTTCGGTGTAGGTCGTTCGCTCCAAGCTGGGCT
GTGTGCACGAACCCCCCGTTCAGCCCGACCGCTGCGCCTTATCCGGTAACTATCGTCTTGAGTCCAACCC
GGTAAGACACGACTTATCGCCACTGGCAGCAGCCACTGGTAACAGGATTAGCAGAGCGAGGTATGTAGGC
GGTGCTACAGAGTTCTTGAAGTGGTGGCCTAACTACGGCTACACTAGAAGAACAGTATTTGGTATCTGCG
CTCTGCTGAAGCCAGTTACCTTCGGAAAAAGAGTTGGTAGCTCTTGATCCGGCAAACAAACCACCGCTGG
TAGCGGTGGTTTTTTTGTTTGCAAGCAGCAGATTACGCGCAGAAAAAAAGGATCTCAAGAAGATCCTTTG
ATCTTTTCTACGGGGTCTGACGCTCAGTGGAACGAAAACTCACGTTAAGGGATTTTGGTCATGAGATTAT
CAAAAAGGATCTTCACCTAGATCCTTTTAAATTAAAAATGAAGTTTTAAATCAATCTAAAGTATATATGA
GTAAACTTGGTCTGACAGTTACCAATGCTTAATCAGTGAGGCACCTATCTCAGCGATCTGTCTATTTCGT
TCATCCATAGTTGCCTGACTCCCCGTCGTGTAGATAACTACGATACGGGAGGGCTTACCATCTGGCCCCA
GTGCTGCAATGATACCGCGAGACCCACGCTCACCGGCTCCAGATTTATCAGCAATAAACCAGCCAGCCGG
AAGGGCCGAGCGCAGAAGTGGTCCTGCAACTTTATCCGCCTCCATCCAGTCTATTAATTGTTGCCGGGAA
GCTAGAGTAAGTAGTTCGCCAGTTAATAGTTTGCGCAACGTTGTTGCCATTGCTACAGGCATCGTGGTGT
CACGCTCGTCGTTTGGTATGGCTTCATTCAGCTCCGGTTCCCAACGATCAAGGCGAGTTACATGATCCCC
CATGTTGTGCAAAAAAGCGGTTAGCTCCTTCGGTCCTCCGATCGTTGTCAGAAGTAAGTTGGCCGCAGTG
TTATCACTCATGGTTATGGCAGCACTGCATAATTCTCTTACTGTCATGCCATCCGTAAGATGCTTTTCTG
TGACTGGTGAGTACTCAACCAAGTCATTCTGAGAATAGTGTATGCGGCGACCGAGTTGCTCTTGCCCGGC
GTCAATACGGGATAATACCGCGCCACATAGCAGAACTTTAAAAGTGCTCATCATTGGAAAACGTTCTTCG
GGGCGAAAACTCTCAAGGATCTTACCGCTGTTGAGATCCAGTTCGATGTAACCCACTCGTGCACCCAACT
GATCTTCAGCATCTTTTACTTTCACCAGCGTTTCTGGGTGAGCAAAAACAGGAAGGCAAAATGCCGCAAA
AAAGGGAATAAGGGCGACACGGAAATGTTGAATACTCATACTCTTCCTTTTTCAATATTATTGAAGCATT
TATCAGGGTTATTGTCTCATGAGCGGATACATATTTGAATGTATTTAGAAAAATAAACAAATAGGGGTTC
CGCGCACATTTCCCCGAAA
Features (pLannotate 1.2.2; 14 found; start..end, strand, type, name):
     80..115     +  CDS            rop (fragment): Rop protein, which maintains plasmids at low copy number; rop
    217..266     +  misc_feature   bom (fragment): basis of mobility region from pBR322
    267..722     -  rep_origin     f1 ori (sequence partly withheld): f1 bacteriophage origin of replication; arrow indicates direction of (+) strand synthesis
    741..792     +  misc_feature   bom (fragment): basis of mobility region from pBR322
    797..937     -  repeat_region  AAV2 ITR: inverted terminal repeat of adeno-associated virus serotype 2 inverted
   1055..1166    -  polyA_signal   bGH poly(A) signal: bovine growth hormone polyadenylation signal
   1183..1263    -  misc_feature   WPRE (fragment): woodchuck hepatitis virus posttranscriptional regulatory element
   1269..1426    -  misc_feature   WPRE (fragment): woodchuck hepatitis virus posttranscriptional regulatory element
   1466..2182    -  CDS            SYFP2: SYFP2 is a basic (constitutively fluorescent) yellow fluorescent protein published in 2006, derived from Aequorea victoria. It is reported to be a very rapidly-maturing monomer with moderate acid sensitivity.
   3064..3091    -  repeat_region  AAV2 ITR (fragment): inverted terminal repeat of adeno-associated virus serotype 2 inverted
   3120..3147    -  repeat_region  AAV2 ITR (fragment): inverted terminal repeat of adeno-associated virus serotype 2 inverted
   3220..3808    -  rep_origin     ori: high-copy-number ColE1/pMB1/pBR322/pUC origin of replication
   3979..4839    -  CDS            AmpR: β-lactamase; bla; confers resistance to ampicillin, carbenicillin, and related antibiotics
   4840..4944    -  promoter       AmpR promoter: bla
