[The description below was written by a language model from this plasmid's Addgene catalogue record and pLannotate feature annotations shown in this document.]
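Description:
AiP12152 - pAAV-AiE0389h-minBG-SYFP2-WPRE3-BGHpA (alias CN2152) is an AAV transfer plasmid built on a pAAV2 backbone, intended for packaging a reporter cassette into recombinant adeno-associated virus for delivery to brain tissue. In bacteria it is maintained as a high-copy plasmid through a ColE1/pUC-type origin and selected with ampicillin via the β-lactamase gene and its own promoter. The backbone also carries an f1 phage origin and small remnants of pBR322 bom and rop sequences. The annotated 4,959 nt sequence shows one complete AAV2 inverted terminal repeat and, on the other side of the cassette, only short ITR fragments. This may simply reflect how difficult these repeats are to sequence and annotate, but the record does not settle the question.

Between the ITRs, the enhancer AiE0389h sits upstream of the minimal beta-globin promoter (minBG), which has little activity alone and so depends on the enhancer to determine where transcription occurs. This pair drives SYFP2, a rapidly maturing monomeric yellow fluorescent protein derived from Aequorea victoria. The coding sequence is followed by WPRE3, a shortened woodchuck hepatitis virus posttranscriptional element that boosts transcript stability and expression while saving packaging space (it is annotated as two WPRE fragments), and then by the bovine growth hormone polyadenylation signal. The enhancer and minimal promoter are not annotated in the feature table, and presumably lie in the unannotated stretch between SYFP2 and the ITR fragments.

The construct comes from a collection of enhancer AAVs developed for genetic access to cortical cell types, with SYFP2 fluorescence reporting which cells the enhancer labels. The record does not state which cell population AiE0389h targets.
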