Addgene plasmid #230189: AiP12152 - pAAV-AiE0389h-minBG-SYFP2-WPRE3-BGHpA (Alias: CN2152)
Purpose: AiE0389h is an enhancer sequence, designed to drive AAV-mediated transgene expression in specific populations of brain cells
Depositing lab: Allen Institute for Brain Science & Boaz Levi. Depositing organization: Allen Institute. Publication: A suite of enhancer AAVs and transgenic mouse lines for genetic access to cortical cell types. Ben-Simon Y, Hooper M, Narayan S, Daigle TL, Dwivedi D, Way SW, Oster A, Stafford DA, Mich JK, Taormina MJ, Martinez RA, Opitz-Araya X, Roth JR, Alexander JR, Allen S, Amster A, Arbuckle J, Ayala A, Baker PM, Bakken TE, Barcelli T, Barta S, Bendrick J, Bertagnolli D, Bielstein C, Bishwakarma P, Bowlus J, Boyer G, Brouner K, Casian B, Casper T, Chakka AB, Chakrabarty R, Chance RK, Chavan S, Clark M, Colbert K, Collman F, Daniel S, Departee M, DiValentin P, Donadio N, Dotson N, Egdorf T, Fliss T, Gabitto M, Garcia J, Gary A, Gasperini M, Gloe J, Goldy J, Gore BB, Graybuck L, Greisman N, Haeseleer F, Halterman C, Haradon Z, Hastings SD, Helback O, Ho W, Hockemeyer D, Huang C, Huff S, Hunker A, Johansen N, Jones D, Juneau Z, Kalmbach B, Kannan M, Khem S, Kussick E, Kutsal R, Larsen R, Lee C, Lee AY, Leibly M, Lenz GH, Li S, Liang E, Lusk N, Madigan Z, Malloy J, Malone J, McCue R, Melchor J, Mollenkopf T, Moosman S, Morin E, Newman D, Ng L, Ngo K, Omstead V, Otto S, Oyama A, Pena N, Pham T, Phillips E, Pom CA, Potekhina L, Ransford S, Ray PL, Rette D, Reynoldson C, Rimorin C, Rocha D, Ruiz A, Sanchez REA, Sawyer L, Sedeno-Cortes A, Sevigny JP, Shapovalova N, Shepard N, Shulga L, Sigler AR, Siverts L, Soliman S, Somasundaram S, Staats B, Stewart K, Szelenyi E, Tieu M, Trader C, Tran A, van Velthoven CTJ, Walker M, Wang Y, Weed N, Wirthlin M, Wood T, Wynalda B, Yao Z, Zhou T, Ariza J, Dee N, Reding M, Ronellenfitch K, Mufti S, Sunkin SM, Smith KA, Esposito L, Waters J, Thyagarajan B, Yao S, Lein ES, Zeng H, Levi BP, Ngai J, Ting JT, Tasic B. Cell. 2025 May 16:S0092-8674(25)00513-6. doi: 10.1016/j.cell.2025.05.002. PubMed 40403729.
Backbone
  Vector backbone: pAAV2
  Vector type: AAV
Growth in bacteria
  Bacterial resistance: Ampicillin, 100 μg/mL
  Growth temperature: 37°C
  Growth strain: NEB Stable
  Copy number: High Copy
Gene/Insert
  Gene/Insert name: SYFP2
  Species: Synthetic
  Promoter: minBG
  Cloning method: Gibson Cloning
Terms and licenses: Academic/Nonprofit Terms; Industry Terms: Not Available to Industry
How to cite: AiP12152 - pAAV-AiE0389h-minBG-SYFP2-WPRE3-BGHpA (Alias: CN2152) was a gift from Allen Institute for Brain Science & Boaz Levi (Addgene plasmid # 230189 ; http://n2t.net/addgene:230189 ; RRID:Addgene_230189)
